>Addgene plasmid #63409 | pFusX3-64 | depositor partial sequence | sequence record 105336 | pFusX3_TTT
AGTCTTAAGCGTCTCCATGGCCTGACCCCGGACCAAGTGGTGGCTATCGCCAGCAACGGTGGCGGCAAGC
AAGCGCTCGAAACGGTGCAGCGGCTGTTGCCGGTGCTGTGCCAGGACCATGGCCTCACACCCGATCAGGT
CGTGGCTATCGCCAGCAACGGTGGCGGCAAGCAAGCGCTCGAAACGGTGCAGCGGCTGTTGCCGGTGCTG
TGCCAGGACCATGGCCTGACCCCGGACCAAGTGGTGGCTATCGCCAGCAACGGTGGCGGCAAGCAAGCGC
TCGAAACGGTGCAGCGGCTGTTGCCGGTGCTGTGCCAGGACCATGGCCTGCGAGACGTC
