>Addgene plasmid #63409 | pFusX3-64 | depositor partial sequence | sequence record 105337 | FusX3
CGTCTCCATGGCCTGACCCCGGACCAAGTGGTGGCTATCGAGACCGGCGCCGCTACGGGCGCGTCCCATT
CGCCATTCAGGCTGCGCAACTGTTGGGAAGGGCGATCGGTGCGGGCTCTTCGCTATTACGCCAGCTGGCG
AAAGGGGGATGTGCTGCAAGGCGATTAAGTTGGGAACGCCAGGGTTTTCCCAGTCACGACGTTGTAAAAC
GACGGCCAGTGAGCGCGCGTAATCGACTCACTATAGGGCGAATTGGGTACCGGGCCCCCCCTCGAGGTCC
TCCAGCTTTTGTTCCCTTTAGTGAGGGTTAATTGCGCGCTTGGCGTAATCATGGTCATAGCTGTTTCCTG
TGTGAAATTGTTATCCGCTCACAATTCCACACAACATACGAGCCGGAAGCATAAAGTGTAAAGCCTGGGG
TGCCTAATGAGTGAGCTAACTCACATTAATTGCGTTGCGCTCACTGCCCGCTTTCCACCGGTGGTCTCTG
GCGGCAAGCAAGCGCTCGAAACGGTGCAGCGGCTGTTGCCGGTGCTGTGCCAGGACCATGGCCTGCGAGA
CGTCTAGACCAGCCAGGACAGAAATGCCTCGACTTCGCTGCTACCCAAGGTTGCCGGGTGACGCACACCG
TGGAAACGGATGAAGGCACGAACCCAGTGGACATAAGCCTGTTCGGTTCGTAAGCTGTAATGCAAGTAGC
GTATGCGCTCACGCAACTGGTCCAGAACCTTGACCGAACGCAGCGGTGGTAACGGCGCAGTGGCGGTTTT
CATGGCTTGTTATGACTGTTTTTTTGGGGTACAGTCTATGCCTCGGGCATCCAAGCAGCAAGCGCGTTAC
GCCGTGGGTCGATGTTTGATGTTATGGAGCAGCAACGATGTTACGCAGCAGGGCAGTCGCCCTAAAACAA
AGTTAAACATTATGAGGGAAGCGGTGATCGCCGAAGTATCGACTCAACTATCAGAGGTAGTTGGCGTCAT
CGAGCGCCATCTCGAACCGACGTTGCTGGCCGTACATTTGTACGGCTCCGCAGTGGATGGCGGCCTGAAG
CCACACAGTGATATTGATTTGCTGGTTACGGTGACCGTAAGGCTTGATGAAACAACGCGGCGAGCTTTGA
TCAACGACCTTTTGGAAACTTCGGCTTCCCCTGGAGAGAGCGAGATTCTCCGCGCTGTAGAAGTCACCAT
TGTTGTGCACGACGACATCATTCCGTGGCGTTATCCAGCTAAGCGCGAACTGCAATTTGGAGAATGGCAG
CGCAATGACATTCTTGCAGGTATCTTCGAGCCAGCCACGATCGACATTGATCTGGCTATCTTGCTGACAA
AAGCAAGAGAACATAGCGTTGCCTTGGTAGGTCCAGCGGCGGAGGAACTCTTTGATCCGGTTCCTGAACA
GGATCTATTTGAGGCGCTAAATGAAACCTTAACGCTATGGAACTCGCCGCCCGACTGGGCTGGCGATGAG
CGAAATGTAGTGCTTACGTTGTCCCGCATTTGGTACAGCGCAGTAACCGGCAAAATCGCGCCGAAGGATG
TCGCTGCCGACTGGGCAATGGAGCGCCTGCCGGCCCAGTATCAGCCCGTCATACTTGAAGCTAGACAGGC
TTATCTTGGACAAGAAGAAGATCGCTTGGCCTCGCGCGCAGATCAGTTGGAAGAATTTGTCCACTACGTG
AAAGGCGAGATCACCAAGGTAGTCGGCAAATAACCCTCGAGCCACCCATGACCAAAATCCCTTAACGTGA
GTTACGCGTCGTTCCACTGAGCGTCAGACCCCGTAGAAAAGATCAAAGGATCTTCTTGAGATCCTTTTTT
TCTGCGCGTAATCTGCTGCTTGCAAACAAAAAAACCACCGCTACCAGCGGTGGTTTGTTTGCCGGATCAA
GAGCTACCAACTCTTTTTCCGAAGGTAACTGGCTTCAGCAGAGCGCAGATACCAAATACTGTCCTTCTAG
TGTAGCCGTAGTTAGGCCACCACTTCAAGAACTCTGTAGCACCGCCTACATACCTCGCTCTGCTAATCCT
GTTACCAGTGGCTGCTGCCAGTGGCGATAAGTCGTGTCTTACCGGGTTGGACTCAAGACGATAGTTACCG
GATAAGGCGCAGCGGTCGGGCTGAACGGGGGGTTCGTGCACACAGCCCAGCTTGGAGCGAACGACCTACA
CCGAACTGAGATACCTACAGCGTGAGCATTGAGAAAGCGCCACGCTTCCCGAAGGGAGAAAGGCGGACAG
GTATCCGGTAAGCGGCAGGGTCGGAACAGGAGAGCGCACGAGGGAGCTTCCAGGGGGAAACGCCTGGTAT
CTTTATAGTCCTGTCGGGTTTCGCCACCTCTGACTTGAGCGTCGATTTTTGTGATGCTCGTCAGGGGGGC
GGAGCCTATGGAAAAACGCCAGCAACGCGGCCTTTTTACGGTTCCTGGCCTTTTGCTGGCCTTTTGCTCA
CATGTTCTTTCCTGCGTTATCCCCTGATTCTGTGGATAACCGTATTACCGCCTTTGAGTGAGCTGATACC
GCTCGCCGCAGCCGAACGACCGAGCGCAGCGAGTCAGTGAGCGAGGAAGCGGAAGAGCGCCCAATACGCA
AACCGCCTCTCCCCGCGCGTTGGCCGATTCATTAATGCAGCTGGCACGACAGGTTTCCCGACTGGAAAGC
GGGCAGTGAGCGCAACGCAATTAATACGCGTACCGCTAGCCAGGAAGAGTTTGTAGAAACGCAAAAAGGC
CATCCGTCAGGATGGCCTTCTGCTTAGTTTGATGCCTGGCAGTTTATGGCGGGCGTCCTGCCCGCCACCC
TCCGGGCCGTTGCTTCACAACGTTCAAATCCGCTCCCGGCGGATTTGTCCTACTCAGGAGAGCGTTCACC
GACAAACAACAGATAAAACGAAAGGCCCAGTCTTCCGACTGAGCCTTTCGTTTTATTTGATGCCTGGCAG
TTCCCTACTCTCGCGTTAACGCTAGCATGGATGTTTTCCCAGTCACGACGTTGTAAAACGACGGCCAGTC
TTAAG
