>Addgene plasmid #63409 | pFusX3-64 | addgene partial sequence | sequence record 116245 | pCR8_R1 5'-cgaaccgaacaggcttatgt-3'
GGTGTGCGTCACCCGGCAACCTTGGGTAGCAGCGAAGTCGAGGCATTTCTGTCCTGGCTGGTCTAGACGT
CTCGCAGGCCATGGTCCTGGCACAGCACCGGCAACAGCCGCTGCACCGTTTCGAGCGCTTGCTTGCCGCC
ACCGTTGCTGGCGATAGCCACCACTTGGTCCGGGGTCAGGCCATGGTCCTGGCACAGCACCGGCAACAGC
CGCTGCACCGTTTCGAGCGCTTGCTTGCCGCCACCGTTGCTGGCGATAGCCACGACCTGATCGGGTGTGA
GGCCATGGTCCTGGCACAGCACCGGCAACAGCCGCTGCACCGTTTCGAGCGCTTGCTTGCCGCCACCGTT
GCTGGCGATAGCCACCACTTGGTCCGGGGTCAGGCCATGGAGACGCTTAAGACTGGCCGTCGTTTTACAA
CGTCGTGACTGGGAAAACATCCATGCTAGCGTTAACGCGAGAGTAGGGAACTGCCAGGCATCAAATAAAA
CGAAAGGCTCAGTCGGAAGACTGGGCCTTTCGTTTTATCTGTTGTTTGTCGGTGAACGCTCTCCTGAGTA
GGACAAATCCGCCGGGAGCGGATTTGAACGTTGTGAAGCAACGGCCCGGAGGGTGGCGGGCAGGACGCCC
GCCATAAACTGCCAGGCATCAAACTAAGCAGAAGGCCATCCTGACGGATGGCCTTTTT
