[The description below was written by a language model from this plasmid's Addgene catalogue record.]
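Description:
pFusX3-64 is a bacterial library plasmid from the FusX system, a one-step TALE assembly platform used to build custom TALENs and related TALE-based reagents. It is built on the FusX3 backbone (about 3 kb without insert), is maintained at high copy in standard E. coli cloning strains, and is selected with spectinomycin. The record does not give a feature table, so the origin of replication and other backbone elements are not specified, although the listed sequencing primers suggest a pCR8-type vector context.

The insert is a synthetic pre-assembled trimer of TALE repeats carrying the repeat-variable diresidues NG NG NG. In the standard TALE code, NG preferentially recognises thymine, so this module specifies the triplet TTT, as reflected in its alternative name X3_TTT. Within the FusX scheme, the X3 library position supplies RVDs 7 to 9 of the final repeat array. The name and numbering are consistent with this being one member of a set covering the possible three-RVD combinations for that position, though the record itself does not state the library size. The trimer was cloned via BsaI sites that were destroyed in the process, as is typical of Golden Gate-style construction with type IIS enzymes.

In use, this plasmid is chosen when the target DNA sequence calls for TTT at positions 7 to 9. It is combined with the corresponding trimer plasmids for the other positions and a receiver vector to assemble a complete TALE DNA-binding domain. It carries no expression payload of its own and serves purely as an assembly component for genome-editing reagents.
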