Addgene plasmid #63409: pFusX3-64
Purpose: Encodes RVD positions 7-9 in TALEN assembly
Depositing lab: Stephen Ekker. Depositing organization: Mayo Foundation for Medical Education and Research. Publication: FusX: A rapid one-step TALE assembly system for genome science. Ma AC, McNulty MS, Tanya PL, Jarryd CM, Martinez-Galvez G, Argue DP, Lee HB, Urban MD, Bullard CE, Blackburn PR, Man TK, Clark KJ, Ekker SC. Hum Gene Ther. 2016 Jun;27(6):451-63. doi: 10.1089/hum.2015.172 PubMed 26854857.
Backbone
  Vector backbone: FusX3
  Backbone size w/o insert (bp): 3015
  Vector type: TALEN
Growth in bacteria
  Bacterial resistance: Spectinomycin, 50 μg/mL
  Growth temperature: 37°C
  Growth strain: DH5alpha
  Copy number: High Copy
Gene/Insert
  Gene/Insert name: NG NG NG (alt name: X3_TTT)
  Species: Synthetic
  Mutation: none
  Cloning method: Restriction Enzyme; 5′ cloning site BsaI (destroyed during cloning); 3′ cloning site BsaI (destroyed during cloning)
  Sequencing primers: 5′ pCR8_F1; 3′ pCR8_R1
Terms and licenses: Academic/Nonprofit Terms; Industry Terms: Not Available to Industry
How to cite: pFusX3-64 was a gift from Stephen Ekker (Addgene plasmid # 63409 ; http://n2t.net/addgene:63409 ; RRID:Addgene_63409)
